Addgene plasmid #25255: GNE
Purpose: Bacterial expression for structure determination; may not be full ORF
Depositing lab: Cheryl Arrowsmith. Depositing organization: University of Toronto.
Backbone
  Vector backbone: pET28-MHL
  Backbone manufacturer: SGC
  Backbone size w/o insert (bp): 7325
  Vector type: Bacterial Expression
Growth in bacteria
  Bacterial resistance: Kanamycin, 50 μg/mL
  Growth temperature: 37°C
  Growth strain: DH5alpha
  Copy number: Low Copy
Gene/Insert
  Gene/Insert name: GNE:T406-R720 (alt names: PDB: 3EO3; glucosamine (UDP-N-acetyl)-2-epimerase-N-acetylmannosamine kinase; GNE)
  Species: H. sapiens (human)
  Insert size (bp): 945
  Mutation: Contains amino acids T406-R720
  Entrez Gene: GNE (a.k.a. DMRV, GLCNE, IBM2, NM, Uae1)
  Tag / fusion protein: His (N terminal on insert)
  Cloning method: Restriction Enzyme
  Sequencing primers: 5′ T7; 3′ T7-term
Terms and licenses: Academic/Nonprofit Terms; Industry Terms: Not Available to Industry
Depositor comments: PDB: 3EO3. http://www.thesgc.org/structures/3EO3/
How to cite: GNE was a gift from Cheryl Arrowsmith (Addgene plasmid # 25255 ; http://n2t.net/addgene:25255 ; RRID:Addgene_25255)
