[The description below was written by a language model from this plasmid's Addgene catalogue record.]
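Description:
GNE is a bacterial expression plasmid built on the pET28-MHL backbone, a pET-type vector from a structural genomics consortium, and designed to produce a fragment of a human protein for structure determination. It is selected with kanamycin and is recorded as low copy. The record does not list the origin of replication or give a feature table. The sequencing primers named (T7 forward and T7 terminator) indicate that the insert sits between a T7 promoter and T7 terminator, as is standard for pET vectors. Expression would therefore depend on a host strain that supplies T7 RNA polymerase. DH5alpha is listed only as the propagation strain.

The insert is a 945 bp segment of human GNE, the bifunctional enzyme glucosamine (UDP-N-acetyl)-2-epimerase/N-acetylmannosamine kinase, which acts in sialic acid biosynthesis. The gene's recorded aliases reflect its links to inherited myopathies. Only residues T406 to R720 are encoded, so this is a truncated construct rather than the full open reading frame. This C-terminal stretch generally corresponds to the N-acetylmannosamine kinase portion of the protein, although the record does not name the domain. An N-terminal His tag is fused to the insert, allowing purification by immobilised metal affinity chromatography. Whether a protease cleavage site follows the tag is not stated.

The depositor links the construct to a deposited crystal structure in the Protein Data Bank, consistent with its stated purpose. It suits recombinant production of this GNE fragment in E. coli for crystallography or for other biochemical and biophysical studies.
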