>Addgene plasmid #25255 | GNE | depositor partial sequence | sequence record 11729 | Author sequence
ACCCTGAGTGCACTGGCGGTCGACCTGGGAGGCACGAACCTGCGTGTTGCTATCGTGTCAATGAAAGGTG
AGATTGTAAAAAAATATACCCAATTCAATCCAAAAACTTACGAAGAACGCATCAACCTGATTCTGCAGAT
GTGCGTCGAGGCCGCAGCGGAAGCCGTTAAACTGAATTGTCGTATCCTGGGGGTGGGCATTTCCACAGGT
GGACGCGTAAACCCGCGTGAGGGCATCGTCCTGCACAGCACGAAACTGATTCAGGAATGGAACTCGGTTG
ATCTGCGCACCCCTCTGTCTGACACTCTGCATCTGCCGGTGTGGGTAGATAACGACGGTAATTGCGCAGC
GCTGGCTGAACGTAAATTTGGGCAAGGAAAAGGCCTGGAGAACTTCGTCACACTGATCACGGGTACCGGG
ATTGGCGGTGGAATCATTCACCAGCATGAACTGATCCACGGCAGTTCATTTTGTGCCGCGGAGCTGGGTC
ATCTGGTTGTGAGCCTGGATGGGCCAGATTGCTCCTGTGGAAGCCACGGTTGCATTGAAGCTTATGCATC
TGGAATGGCCCTGCAACGCGAAGCGAAAAAACTGCACGACGAGGATCTGCTGCTGGTAGAAGGCATGAGT
GTCCCGAAAGACGAGGCTGTTGGTGCACTGCATCTGATCCAGGCCGCGAAACTGGGGAATGCTAAAGCAC
AGAGCATTCTGCGTACTGCCGGCACGGCGCTGGGTCTGGGAGTGGTAAACATTCTGCACACCATGAATCC
TTCACTGGTCATCCTGTCCGGGGTTCTGGCTTCGCATTACATTCACATCGTGAAAGATGTAATTCGCCAA
CAGGCACTGTCTAGCGTCCAAGACGTTGATGTGGTTGTGAGTGATCTGGTAGACCCGGCCCTGCTGGGCG
CGGCTTCAATGGTCCTGGATTATACAACCCGTCGC
