>Addgene plasmid #25255 | GNE | addgene partial sequence | sequence record 31335 | 25255 with T7
TTCCCCTCTGAAATATTTTGTTTACTTTAAGAAGGAGATATACCATGCATCATCATCATCATCACAGCAG
CGGCAGAGAAAACTTGTATTTCCAGGGCACCCTGAGTGCACTGGCGGTCGACCTGGGAGGCACGAACCTG
CGTGTTGCTATCGTGTCAATGAAAGGTGAGATTGTAAAAAAATATACCCAATTCAATCCAAAAACTTACG
AAGAACGCATCAACCTGATTCTGCAGATGTGCGTCGAGGCCGCAGCGGAAGCCGTTAAACTGAATTGTCG
TATCCTGGGGGTGGGCATTTCCACAGGTGGACGCGTAAACCCGCGTGAGGGCATCGTCCTGCACAGCACG
AAACTGATTCAGGAATGGAACTCGGTTGATCTGCGCACCCCTCTGTCTGACACTCTGCATCTGCCGGTGT
GGGTAGATAACGACGGTAATTGCGCAGCGCTGGCTGAACGTAAATTTGGGCAAGGAAAAGGCCTGGAGAA
CTTCGTCACACTGATCACGGGTACCGGGATTGGCGGTGGAATCATTCACCAGCATGAACTGATCCACGGC
AGTTCATTTTGTGCCGCGGAGCTGGGTCATCTGGTTGTGAGCCTGGATGGGCCAGATTGCTCCTGTGGAA
GCCACGGTTGCATTGAAGCTTATGCATCTGGAATGGCCCTGCAACGCGAAGCGAAAAAACTGCACGACGA
GGATCTGCTGCTGGTAGAAGGCATGAGTGTCCCGAAAGACGAGGCTGTTGGTGCACTGCATCTGATCCAG
GCCGCGAAACTGGGGAATGCTAAAGCACAGAGCATTCTGCGTACTGCCGGCACGGCGCTGGGTCTGGGAG
TGGTAAACATTCTGCACACCATGAATCCTTCACTGGTCATCCTGTCCGGGGTTCTGGCTTC
